Addgene plasmid #143806: TFORF1427
Purpose: Lentiviral vector for overexpressing transcription factor ORFs with unique 24-bp barcodes. Barcodes facilitate identification of transcription factors in pooled screens.
Depositing lab: Feng Zhang. Depositing organization: Broad Institute. Publication: A transcription factor atlas of directed differentiation. Joung J, Ma S, Tay T, Geiger-Schuller KR, Kirchgatterer PC, Verdine VK, Guo B, Arias-Garcia MA, Allen WE, Singh A, Kuksenko O, Abudayyeh OO, Gootenberg JS, Fu Z, Macrae RK, Buenrostro JD, Regev A, Zhang F. Cell. 2023 Jan 5;186(1):209-229.e26. doi: 10.1016/j.cell.2022.11.026. PubMed 36608654.
Backbone
  Vector backbone: pLX_TRC317
  Backbone manufacturer: Broad Institute Genetic Perturbation Platform
  Backbone size w/o insert (bp): 8264
  Vector type: Mammalian Expression, Lentiviral
  Selectable markers: Puromycin
Growth in bacteria
  Bacterial resistance: Ampicillin, 100 μg/mL
  Growth temperature: 37°C
  Growth strain: NEB Stable
  Copy number: High Copy
Gene/Insert
  Gene/Insert name: FOXK1
  Species: H. sapiens (human)
  Insert size (bp): 2303
  Entrez Gene: FOXK1 (a.k.a. FOXK1L)
  Promoter: EF1a
  Cloning method: Unknown
  Sequencing primers: 5′ GGGTGGAGACTGAAGTTAGGCCAG; 3′ CACATAGCGTAAAAGGAGCAACATAG
Terms and licenses: Academic/Nonprofit Terms; Industry Terms: Not Available to Industry
Depositor comments: NM_001037165,ENST00000328914 . The transcription factor ORF portion of this plasmid was synthesized by Genewiz. Please test multiple small colonies in case of plasmid recombination. To make this collection available in a timely manner, a portion of this collection was not fully sequenced by Addgene. If an Addgene verified full plasmid sequence is not available, please contact us prior to placing an order to request the full sequence.
How to cite: TFORF1427 was a gift from Feng Zhang (Addgene plasmid # 143806 ; http://n2t.net/addgene:143806 ; RRID:Addgene_143806)
