[The description below was written by a language model from this plasmid's Addgene catalogue record and pLannotate feature annotations shown in this document.]
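Description:
TFORF1427 is a third-generation-style, self-inactivating lentiviral expression plasmid built on the pLX_TRC317 backbone and carrying the human transcription factor FOXK1 as its open reading frame. It belongs to a large barcoded collection of transcription factor ORFs. In bacteria it is maintained through a high-copy ColE1/pUC-type origin with ampicillin selection (AmpR under its own bla promoter). An f1 origin and remnants of a lac/lacZα cloning region with T7 and T3 promoters also sit in the backbone. The depositor notes that the plasmid can recombine, as is common for LTR-containing vectors.

The viral genome is transcribed from an RSV promoter fused to a truncated HIV-1 5' LTR. This is followed by the Ψ packaging signal with a partial gag sequence and the Rev response element for Rev-dependent nuclear export. It ends in a ΔU3 3' LTR that inactivates LTR promoter activity after integration, with an SV40 polyadenylation signal downstream. Within this unit, an SV40 early promoter/origin drives puromycin N-acetyltransferase for selecting transduced mammalian cells. A cPPT/CTS element, which aids nuclear import of the viral genome, comes next, followed by the strong constitutive EF-1α promoter driving the FOXK1 coding sequence. A WPRE downstream of the ORF enhances transcript stability and expression.

According to the record, each ORF in the collection is paired with a unique 24-bp barcode. The feature table does not annotate the barcode, so its position is not stated. A short U6-promoter-like fragment is called between the ORF and the WPRE. The construct is intended for FOXK1 overexpression, singly or in pooled screens where barcodes identify the transcription factor, such as directed differentiation studies.
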