Features (pLannotate 1.2.2; 31 found; start..end, strand, type, name):
      5..231     +  promoter       RSV promoter: Rous sarcoma virus enhancer/promoter
    232..412     +  LTR            5' LTR (truncated): truncated 5' long terminal repeat (LTR) from HIV-1
    459..584     +  misc_feature   HIV-1 Ψ: packaging signal of human immunodeficiency virus type 1
    568..931     +  CDS            HIV-1 gag (fragment): gag protein from human immunodeficiency virus 1; gag
   1077..1310    +  misc_feature   RRE: The Rev response element (RRE) of HIV-1 allows for Rev-dependent mRNA export from the nucleus to the cytoplasm.
   1687..1713    +  CDS            Rev (fragment): human immunodeficiency virus 1 (HIV-1) Rev protein; rev; enhances nuclear export of unspliced and incompletely spliced viral mRNAs
   1720..1743    +  promoter       SV40 promoter (fragment): SV40 early promoter
   1744..1815    +  promoter       SV40 promoter (fragment): SV40 enhancer and early promoter
   1839..1974    +  rep_origin     SV40 ori: SV40 origin of replication
   2020..2616    +  CDS            PuroR (fragment): puromycin N-acetyltransferase; pac from Streptomyces; confers resistance to puromycin
   2665..2782    +  misc_feature   cPPT/CTS: central polypurine tract and central termination sequence of HIV-1
   2847..2913    +  CDS            small t antigen (fragment): SV40 (simian virus 40) small t antigen
   2920..4098    +  promoter       EF-1α promoter: strong constitutive promoter for human elongation factor EF-1α
   4115..6313    +  CDS            FOXK1: FOXK1_HUMAN - Also known as MNF From Homo sapiens (Human).
   6329..6382    +  promoter       U6 promoter (fragment): RNA polymerase III promoter for human U6 snRNA
   6424..7012    +  misc_feature   WPRE: woodchuck hepatitis virus posttranscriptional regulatory element
   7063..7082    +  misc_feature   cPPT/CTS (fragment): central polypurine tract and central termination sequence of HIV-1
   7084..7317    +  LTR            3' LTR (ΔU3): self-inactivating 3' long terminal repeat (LTR) from HIV-1
   7395..7516    +  polyA_signal   SV40 poly(A) signal: SV40 polyadenylation signal
   7556..7691    +  rep_origin     SV40 ori: SV40 origin of replication
   7712..7730    -  promoter       T7 promoter: promoter for bacteriophage T7 RNA polymerase
   7738..7893    +  CDS            lacZα (fragment): LacZα fragment of β-galactosidase; lacZ fragment
   7898..8326    +  rep_origin     f1 ori (sequence partly withheld): f1 bacteriophage origin of replication; arrow indicates direction of (+) strand synthesis
   8379..8483    +  promoter       AmpR promoter: bla
   8484..9344    +  CDS            AmpR: β-lactamase; bla; confers resistance to ampicillin, carbenicillin, and related antibiotics
   9515..10103   +  rep_origin     ori: high-copy-number ColE1/pMB1/pBR322/pUC origin of replication
  10286..10378   +  CDS            lacI (fragment): lac repressor; lacI; The lac repressor binds to the lac operator to inhibit transcription in E. coli. This inhibition can be relieved by adding lactose or isopropyl-β-D-thiogalactopyranoside (IPTG).
  10391..10412   +  protein_bind   CAP binding site: CAP binding activates transcription in the presence of cAMP. E. coli catabolite activator protein
  10427..10457   +  promoter       lac promoter: promoter for the E. coli lac operon
  10465..10481   +  protein_bind   lac operator: The lac repressor binds to the lac operator to inhibit transcription in E. coli. This inhibition can be relieved by adding lactose or isopropyl-β-D-thiogalactopyranoside (IPTG). lac repressor encoded by lacI
  10526..10544   +  promoter       T3 promoter: promoter for bacteriophage T3 RNA polymerase
>Addgene plasmid #143806 | TFORF1427 | addgene full sequence | sequence record 396295 | Addgene NGS Result
TTAATGTAGTCTTATGCAATACTCTTGTAGTCTTGCAACATGGTAACGATGAGTTAGCAACATGCCTTAC
AAGGAGAGAAAAAGCACCGTGCATGCCGATTGGTGGAAGTAAGGTGGTACGATCGTGCCTTATTAGGAAG
GCAACAGACGGGTCTGACATGGATTGGACGAACCACTGAATTGCCGCATTGCAGAGATATTGTATTTAAG
TGCCTAGCTCGATACATAAACGGGTCTCTCTGGTTAGACCAGATCTGAGCCTGGGAGCTCTCTGGCTAAC
TAGGGAACCCACTGCTTAAGCCTCAATAAAGCTTGCCTTGAGTGCTTCAAGTAGTGTGTGCCCGTCTGTT
GTGTGACTCTGGTAACTAGAGATCCCTCAGACCCTTTTAGTCAGTGTGGAAAATCTCTAGCAGTGGCGCC
CGAACAGGGACTTGAAAGCGAAAGGGAAACCAGAGGAGCTCTCTCGACGCAGGACTCGGCTTGCTGAAGC
GCGCACGGCAAGAGGCGAGGGGCGGCGACTGGTGAGTACGCCAAAAATTTTGACTAGCGGAGGCTAGAAG
GAGAGAGATGGGTGCGAGAGCGTCAGTATTAAGCGGGGGAGAATTAGATCGCGATGGGAAAAAATTCGGT
TAAGGCCAGGGGGAAAGAAAAAATATAAATTAAAACATATAGTATGGGCAAGCAGGGAGCTAGAACGATT
CGCAGTTAATCCTGGCCTGTTAGAAACATCAGAAGGCTGTAGACAAATACTGGGACAGCTACAACCATCC
CTTCAGACAGGATCAGAAGAACTTAGATCATTATATAATACAGTAGCAACCCTCTATTGTGTGCATCAAA
GGATAGAGATAAAAGACACCAAGGAAGCTTTAGACAAGATAGAGGAAGAGCAAAACAAAAGTAAGACCAC
CGCACAGCAAGCGGCCGCTGATCTTCAGACCTGGAGGAGGAGATATGAGGGACAATTGGAGAAGTGAATT
ATATAAATATAAAGTAGTAAAAATTGAACCATTAGGAGTAGCACCCACCAAGGCAAAGAGAAGAGTGGTG
CAGAGAGAAAAAAGAGCAGTGGGAATAGGAGCTTTGTTCCTTGGGTTCTTGGGAGCAGCAGGAAGCACTA
TGGGCGCAGCGTCAATGACGCTGACGGTACAGGCCAGACAATTATTGTCTGGTATAGTGCAGCAGCAGAA
CAATTTGCTGAGGGCTATTGAGGCGCAACAGCATCTGTTGCAACTCACAGTCTGGGGCATCAAGCAGCTC
CAGGCAAGAATCCTGGCTGTGGAAAGATACCTAAAGGATCAACAGCTCCTGGGGATTTGGGGTTGCTCTG
GAAAACTCATTTGCACCACTGCTGTGCCTTGGAATGCTAGTTGGAGTAATAAATCTCTGGAACAGATTTG
GAATCACACGACCTGGATGGAGTGGGACAGAGAAATTAACAATTACACAAGCTTAATACACTCCTTAATT
GAAGAATCGCAAAACCAGCAAGAAAAGAATGAACAAGAATTATTGGAATTAGATAAATGGGCAAGTTTGT
GGAATTGGTTTAACATAACAAATTGGCTGTGGTATATAAAATTATTCATAATGATAGTAGGAGGCTTGGT
AGGTTTAAGAATAGTTTTTGCTGTACTTTCTATAGTGAATAGAGTTAGGCAGGGATATTCACCATTATCG
TTTCAGACCCACCTCCCAACCCCGAGGGGACCCATGCATTGCATCTCAATTAGTCAGCAACCAGGTGTGG
AAAGTCCCCAGGCTCCCCAGCAGGCAGAAGTATGCAAAGCATGCGTCTCAATTAGTCAGCAACCATAGTC
CCGCCCCTAACTCCGCCCATCCCGCCCCTAACTCCGCCCAGTTCCGCCCATTCTCCGCCCCATGGCTGAC
TAATTTTTTTTATTTATGCAGAGGCCGAGGCCGCCTCGGCCTCTGAGCTATTCCAGAAGTAGTGAGGAGG
CTTTTTTGGAGGCCTAGGCTTTTGCAAAAAGCTTTCTAGAGGTACCACCGGAGCTTACCATGACCGAGTA
CAAGCCCACGGTGCGCCTCGCCACCCGCGACGACGTCCCCAGGGCCGTACGCACCCTCGCCGCCGCGTTC
GCCGACTACCCCGCCACGCGCCACACCGTCGATCCGGACCGCCACATCGAGCGGGTCACCGAGCTGCAAG
AACTCTTCCTCACGCGCGTCGGGCTCGACATCGGCAAGGTGTGGGTCGCGGACGACGGCGCCGCCGTGGC
GGTCTGGACCACGCCGGAGAGCGTCGAAGCGGGGGCGGTGTTCGCCGAGATCGGCCCGCGCATGGCCGAG
TTGAGCGGTTCCCGGCTGGCCGCGCAGCAACAGATGGAAGGCCTCCTGGCGCCGCACCGGCCCAAGGAGC
CCGCGTGGTTCCTGGCCACCGTCGGCGTCTCGCCCGACCACCAGGGCAAGGGTCTGGGCAGCGCCGTCGT
GCTCCCCGGAGTGGAGGCGGCCGAGCGCGCCGGGGTGCCCGCCTTCCTGGAGACCTCCGCGCCCCGCAAC
CTCCCCTTCTACGAGCGGCTCGGCTTCACCGTCACCGCCGACGTCGAGGTGCCCGAAGGACCGCGCACCT
GGTGCATGACCCGCAAGCCCGGTGCCAGTTAACGAATTCTAGATCTTGAGACAAATGGCAGTATTCATCC
ACAATTTTAAAAGAAAAGGGGGGATTGGGGGGTACAGTGCAGGGGAAAGAATAGTAGACATAATAGCAAC
AGACATACAAACTAAAGAATTACAAAAACAAATTACAAAAATTCAAAATTTTCGGGTTTATTACAGGGAC
AGCAGAGATCCACTTTGGCGCCGGCTCGAGGCCTGCAGGTGCAAAGATGGATAAAGTTTTAAACAGAGAG
GAATCTTTGCAGCTAATGGACCTTCTAGGTCTTGAAAGGAGTGGGAATTGGCTCCGGTGCCCGTCAGTGG
GCAGAGCGCACATCGCCCACAGTCCCCGAGAAGTTGGGGGGAGGGGTCGGCAATTGAACCGGTGCCTAGA
GAAGGTGGCGCGGGGTAAACTGGGAAAGTGATGTCGTGTACTGGCTCCGCCTTTTTCCCGAGGGTGGGGG
AGAACCGTATATAAGTGCAGTAGTCGCCGTGAACGTTCTTTTTCGCAACGGGTTTGCCGCCAGAACACAG
GTAAGTGCCGTGTGTGGTTCCCGCGGGCCTGGCCTCTTTACGGGTTATGGCCCTTGCGTGCCTTGAATTA
CTTCCACCTGGCTGCAGTACGTGATTCTTGATCCCGAGCTTCGGGTTGGAAGTGGGTGGGAGAGTTCGAG
GCCTTGCGCTTAAGGAGCCCCTTCGCCTCGTGCTTGAGTTGAGGCCTGGCCTGGGCGCTGGGGCCGCCGC
GTGCGAATCTGGTGGCACCTTCGCGCCTGTCTCGCTGCTTTCGATAAGTCTCTAGCCATTTAAAATTTTT
GATGACCTGCTGCGACGCTTTTTTTCTGGCAAGATAGTCTTGTAAATGCGGGCCAAGATCTGCACACTGG
TATTTCGGTTTTTGGGGCCGCGGGCGGCGACGGGGCCCGTGCGTCCCAGCGCACATGTTCGGCGAGGCGG
GGCCTGCGAGCGCGGCCACCGAGAATCGGACGGGGGTAGTCTCAAGCTGGCCGGCCTGCTCTGGTGCCTG
GCCTCGCGCCGCCGTGTATCGCCCCGCCCTGGGCGGCAAGGCTGGCCCGGTCGGCACCAGTTGCGTGAGC
GGAAAGATGGCCGCTTCCCGGCCCTGCTGCAGGGAGCTCAAAATGGAGGACGCGGCGCTCGGGAGAGCGG
GCGGGTGAGTCACCCACACAAAGGAAAAGGGCCTTTCCGTCCTCAGCCGTCGCTTCATGTGACTCCACGG
AGTACCGGGCGCCGTCCAGGCACCTCGATTAGTTCTCGAGCTTTTGGAGTACGTCGTCTTTAGGTTGGGG
GGAGGGGTTTTATGCGATGGAGTTTCCCCACACTGAGTGGGTGGAGACTGAAGTTAGGCCAGCTTGGCAC
TTGATGTAATTCTCCTTGGAATTTGCCCTTTTTGAGTTTGGATCTTGGTTCATTCTCAAGCCTCAGACAG
TGGTTCAAAGTTTTTTTCTTCCATTTCAGGTGTCGTGAGGCTAGCACCGCCACCATGGCCGAAGTCGGCG
AGGACAGCGGCGCCCGCGCCCTGCTCGCGCTGCGCTCGGCGCCCTGCAGCCCAGTGCTGTGCGCCGCAGC
CGCCGCCGCCGCCTTCCCCGCGGCCGCACCCCCGCCGGCCCCCGCGCAGCCCCAGCCTCCGCCCGGGCCG
CCGCCGCCGCCGCCACCGCCGCTGCCTCCGGGCGCGATCGCGGGCGCGGGCTCCTCCGGGGGCTCCTCCG
GGGTATCCGGGGACTCCGCGGTCGCGGGCGCGGCGCCGGCCCTGGTGGCCGCGGCGGCCGCCTCGGTACG
GCAGAGCCCGGGGCCGGCGCTGGCGCGGCTGGAGGGCCGCGAGTTCGAGTTCCTCATGCGCCAGCCCAGC
GTCACCATCGGCCGCAACTCGTCGCAGGGCTCGGTGGACTTGAGCATGGGCCTGTCCAGCTTCATCTCGC
GGCGCCACCTGCAGCTCAGCTTCCAGGAGCCGCACTTCTACCTGCGCTGCCTCGGCAAGAACGGCGTCTT
CGTGGACGGGGCCTTCCAGAGACGCGGCGCGCCCGCCCTGCAGCTGCCCAAGCAGTGTACCTTCCGGTTT
CCCAGCACGGCCATCAAGATCCAGTTCACGTCGCTCTATCACAAAGAAGAGGCCCCAGCCTCCCCGCTGC
GGCCACTGTACCCCCAGATCTCCCCTCTGAAGATCCACATCCCGGAGCCGGACCTCCGGAGCATGGTCAG
CCCCGTCCCCTCCCCGACGGGCACCATCAGTGTCCCCAACTCCTGCCCAGCCAGTCCACGCGGTGCCGGC
TCCTCCAGTTACCGCTTTGTGCAGAACGTGACCTCGGACCTGCAGCTGGCAGCAGAGTTTGCAGCAAAGG
CCGCGTCGGAGCAGCAGGCAGACACGTCTGGAGGAGACAGCCCCAAGGATGAGTCAAAGCCGCCGTTCTC
CTACGCGCAGCTGATCGTGCAGGCCATCTCCTCCGCCCAGGACCGGCAGCTGACCCTGAGCGGGATCTAC
GCCCACATCACCAAGCATTACCCCTACTACCGGACGGCCGACAAAGGCTGGCAGAATTCTATCCGGCACA
ACCTCTCTTTGAACCGTTACTTTATCAAAGTCCCACGTTCCCAGGAGGAGCCTGGGAAGGGGTCCTTTTG
GCGAATAGACCCTGCCTCTGAAGCCAAGCTCGTGGAACAGGCATTCCGGAAACGGAGGCAGAGGGGTGTC
TCCTGCTTCCGCACCCCCTTCGGGCCTCTGTCCTCAAGGAGCGCTCCAGCTTCGCCCACACACCCCGGGC
TGATGTCCCCTCGCTCCGGCGGCCTGCAGACCCCAGAGTGCCTGTCTCGGGAGGGCTCCCCCATTCCACA
CGACCCTGAGTTTGGGTCCAAGTTAGCTTCTGTCCCAGAGTACCGGTATTCCCAAAGCGCACCCGGCTCC
CCCGTCAGCGCCCAGCCAGTGATCATGGCCGTGCCTCCCCGACCGTCCAGCCTCGTGGCCAAGCCCGTGG
CCTACATGCCCGCCTCCATCGTAACCTCACAGCAGCCCGCGGGCCACGCCATCCACGTCGTGCAGCAGGC
CCCCACCGTCACCATGGTCAGGGTGGTCACCACATCTGCCAACTCGGCCAACGGATACATCCTCACCAGC
CAGGGCGCGGCGGGGGGCTCCCATGATGCGGCGGGCGCAGCCGTGCTGGACCTGGGCAGCGAGGCCAGAG
GCCTGGAGGAGAAACCCACCATTGCGTTTGCCACAATCCCCGCGGCTGGTGGAGTCATCCAGACGGTGGC
CAGCCAGATGGCCCCCGGGGTCCCCGGACACACGGTCACCATCCTGCAGCCCGCCACACCCGTGACCCTC
GGGCAGCACCACCTTCCAGTCCGGGCCGTGACCCAGAACGGAAAGCATGCGGTTCCCACGAACAGTTTAG
CCGGCAACGCTTACGCCCTCACCAGCCCTTTGCAGCTCCTTGCGACCCAAGCGAGTTCATCCGCGCCGGT
GGTGGTCACCCGGGTGTGCGAGGTGGGGCCCAAGGAGCCAGCAGCAGCCGTCGCGGCCACGGCCACCACC
ACCCCAGCCACTGCCACCACCGCCTCTGCCTCCGCCTCTTCCACTGGAGAGCCCGAGGTCAAAAGGTCCC
GGGTGGAGGAGCCCAGTGGTGCTGTAACCACACCGGCTGGAGTGATCGCAGCTGCCGGCCCCCAGGGGCC
AGGCACCGGGGAGTAGTAATGAACTAGTCCGTAACTTGAAAGTATTTCGATTTCTTGGCTTTATATATCT
TGTGGAAAGGACGACTGATGACTCCTGTTGGTCTACGCACGCGTTAAGTCGACAATCAACCTCTGGATTA
CAAAATTTGTGAAAGATTGACTGGTATTCTTAACTATGTTGCTCCTTTTACGCTATGTGGATACGCTGCT
TTAATGCCTTTGTATCATGCTATTGCTTCCCGTATGGCTTTCATTTTCTCCTCCTTGTATAAATCCTGGT
TGCTGTCTCTTTATGAGGAGTTGTGGCCCGTTGTCAGGCAACGTGGCGTGGTGTGCACTGTGTTTGCTGA
CGCAACCCCCACTGGTTGGGGCATTGCCACCACCTGTCAGCTCCTTTCCGGGACTTTCGCTTTCCCCCTC
CCTATTGCCACGGCGGAACTCATCGCCGCCTGCCTTGCCCGCTGCTGGACAGGGGCTCGGCTGTTGGGCA
CTGACAATTCCGTGGTGTTGTCGGGGAAATCATCGTCCTTTCCTTGGCTGCTCGCCTGTGTTGCCACCTG
GATTCTGCGCGGGACGTCCTTCTGCTACGTCCCTTCGGCCCTCAATCCAGCGGACCTTCCTTCCCGCGGC
CTGCTGCCGGCTCTGCGGCCTCTTCCGCGTCTTCGCCTTCGCCCTCAGACGAGTCGGATCTCCCTTTGGG
CCGCCTCCCCGCGTCGACTTTAAGACCAATGACTTACAAGGCAGCTGTAGATCTTAGCCACTTTTTAAAA
GAAAAGGGGGGACTGGAAGGGCTAATTCACTCCCAACGAAGACAAGATCTGCTTTTTGCTTGTACTGGGT
CTCTCTGGTTAGACCAGATCTGAGCCTGGGAGCTCTCTGGCTAACTAGGGAACCCACTGCTTAAGCCTCA
ATAAAGCTTGCCTTGAGTGCTTCAAGTAGTGTGTGCCCGTCTGTTGTGTGACTCTGGTAACTAGAGATCC
CTCAGACCCTTTTAGTCAGTGTGGAAAATCTCTAGCAGTACGTATAGTAGTTCATGTCATCTTATTATTC
AGTATTTATAACTTGCAAAGAAATGAATATCAGAGAGTGAGAGGAACTTGTTTATTGCAGCTTATAATGG
TTACAAATAAAGCAATAGCATCACAAATTTCACAAATAAAGCATTTTTTTCACTGCATTCTAGTTGTGGT
TTGTCCAAACTCATCAATGTATCTTATCATGTCTGGCTCTAGCTATCCCGCCCCTAACTCCGCCCATCCC
GCCCCTAACTCCGCCCAGTTCCGCCCATTCTCCGCCCCATGGCTGACTAATTTTTTTTATTTATGCAGAG
GCCGAGGCCGCCTCGGCCTCTGAGCTATTCCAGAAGTAGTGAGGAGGCTTTTTTGGAGGCCTAGGGACGT
ACCCAATTCGCCCTATAGTGAGTCGTATTACGCGCGCTCACTGGCCGTCGTTTTACAACGTCGTGACTGG
GAAAACCCTGGCGTTACCCAACTTAATCGCCTTGCAGCACATCCCCCTTTCGCCAGCTGGCGTAATAGCG
AAGAGGCCCGCACCGATCGCCCTTCCCAACAGTTGCGCAGCCTGAATGGCGAATGGG
[124 nt withheld, positions 7898-8021]
C
[91 nt withheld, positions 8023-8113]
A
[49 nt withheld, positions 8115-8163]
CCTTTGACGTTGGAGTCCACGTTCTTT
[37 nt withheld, positions 8191-8227]
ACCCTATCTCGGTCTATTCTTTTGATTTATAAGGGATTTTGCCGATTTCGGCCTATTGGTTAAAAAATGA
GCTGATTTAACAAAAATTTAACGCGAATTTTAACAAAATATTAACGCTTACAATTTAGGTGGCACTTTTC
GGGGAAATGTGCGCGGAACCCCTATTTGTTTATTTTTCTAAATACATTCAAATATGTATCCGCTCATGAG
ACAATAACCCTGATAAATGCTTCAATAATATTGAAAAAGGAAGAGTATGAGTATTCAACATTTCCGTGTC
GCCCTTATTCCCTTTTTTGCGGCATTTTGCCTTCCTGTTTTTGCTCACCCAGAAACGCTGGTGAAAGTAA
AAGATGCTGAAGATCAGTTGGGTGCACGAGTGGGTTACATCGAACTGGATCTCAACAGCGGTAAGATCCT
TGAGAGTTTTCGCCCCGAAGAACGTTTTCCAATGATGAGCACTTTTAAAGTTCTGCTATGTGGCGCGGTA
TTATCCCGTATTGACGCCGGGCAAGAGCAACTCGGTCGCCGCATACACTATTCTCAGAATGACTTGGTTG
AGTACTCACCAGTCACAGAAAAGCATCTTACGGATGGCATGACAGTAAGAGAATTATGCAGTGCTGCCAT
AACCATGAGTGATAACACTGCGGCCAACTTACTTCTGACAACGATCGGAGGACCGAAGGAGCTAACCGCT
TTTTTGCACAACATGGGGGATCATGTAACTCGCCTTGATCGTTGGGAACCGGAGCTGAATGAAGCCATAC
CAAACGACGAGCGTGACACCACGATGCCTGTAGCAATGGCAACAACGTTGCGCAAACTATTAACTGGCGA
ACTACTTACTCTAGCTTCCCGGCAACAATTAATAGACTGGATGGAGGCGGATAAAGTTGCAGGACCACTT
CTGCGCTCGGCCCTTCCGGCTGGCTGGTTTATTGCTGATAAATCTGGAGCCGGTGAGCGTGGGTCTCGCG
GTATCATTGCAGCACTGGGGCCAGATGGTAAGCCCTCCCGTATCGTAGTTATCTACACGACGGGGAGTCA
GGCAACTATGGATGAACGAAATAGACAGATCGCTGAGATAGGTGCCTCACTGATTAAGCATTGGTAACTG
TCAGACCAAGTTTACTCATATATACTTTAGATTGATTTAAAACTTCATTTTTAATTTAAAAGGATCTAGG
TGAAGATCCTTTTTGATAATCTCATGACCAAAATCCCTTAACGTGAGTTTTCGTTCCACTGAGCGTCAGA
CCCCGTAGAAAAGATCAAAGGATCTTCTTGAGATCCTTTTTTTCTGCGCGTAATCTGCTGCTTGCAAACA
AAAAAACCACCGCTACCAGCGGTGGTTTGTTTGCCGGATCAAGAGCTACCAACTCTTTTTCCGAAGGTAA
CTGGCTTCAGCAGAGCGCAGATACCAAATACTGTTCTTCTAGTGTAGCCGTAGTTAGGCCACCACTTCAA
GAACTCTGTAGCACCGCCTACATACCTCGCTCTGCTAATCCTGTTACCAGTGGCTGCTGCCAGTGGCGAT
AAGTCGTGTCTTACCGGGTTGGACTCAAGACGATAGTTACCGGATAAGGCGCAGCGGTCGGGCTGAACGG
GGGGTTCGTGCACACAGCCCAGCTTGGAGCGAACGACCTACACCGAACTGAGATACCTACAGCGTGAGCT
ATGAGAAAGCGCCACGCTTCCCGAAGGGAGAAAGGCGGACAGGTATCCGGTAAGCGGCAGGGTCGGAACA
GGAGAGCGCACGAGGGAGCTTCCAGGGGGAAACGCCTGGTATCTTTATAGTCCTGTCGGGTTTCGCCACC
TCTGACTTGAGCGTCGATTTTTGTGATGCTCGTCAGGGGGGCGGAGCCTATGGAAAAACGCCAGCAACGC
GGCCTTTTTACGGTTCCTGGCCTTTTGCTGGCCTTTTGCTCACATGTTCTTTCCTGCGTTATCCCCTGAT
TCTGTGGATAACCGTATTACCGCCTTTGAGTGAGCTGATACCGCTCGCCGCAGCCGAACGACCGAGCGCA
GCGAGTCAGTGAGCGAGGAAGCGGAAGAGCGCCCAATACGCAAACCGCCTCTCCCCGCGCGTTGGCCGAT
TCATTAATGCAGCTGGCACGACAGGTTTCCCGACTGGAAAGCGGGCAGTGAGCGCAACGCAATTAATGTG
AGTTAGCTCACTCATTAGGCACCCCAGGCTTTACACTTTATGCTTCCGGCTCGTATGTTGTGTGGAATTG
TGAGCGGATAACAATTTCACACAGGAAACAGCTATGACCATGATTACGCCAAGCGCGCAATTAACCCTCA
CTAAAGGGAACAAAAGCTGGAGCTGCAAGC
