>Addgene plasmid #143806 | TFORF1427 | depositor partial sequence | sequence record 283545 | Insert
ACCGCCACCATGGCCGAAGTCGGCGAGGACAGCGGCGCCCGCGCCCTGCTCGCGCTGCGCTCGGCGCCCT
GCAGCCCAGTGCTGTGCGCCGCAGCCGCCGCCGCCGCCTTCCCCGCGGCCGCACCCCCGCCGGCCCCCGC
GCAGCCCCAGCCTCCGCCCGGGCCGCCGCCGCCGCCGCCACCGCCGCTGCCTCCGGGCGCGATCGCGGGC
GCGGGCTCCTCCGGGGGCTCCTCCGGGGTATCCGGGGACTCCGCGGTCGCGGGCGCGGCGCCGGCCCTGG
TGGCCGCGGCGGCCGCCTCGGTACGGCAGAGCCCGGGGCCGGCGCTGGCGCGGCTGGAGGGCCGCGAGTT
CGAGTTCCTCATGCGCCAGCCCAGCGTCACCATCGGCCGCAACTCGTCGCAGGGCTCGGTGGACTTGAGC
ATGGGCCTGTCCAGCTTCATCTCGCGGCGCCACCTGCAGCTCAGCTTCCAGGAGCCGCACTTCTACCTGC
GCTGCCTCGGCAAGAACGGCGTCTTCGTGGACGGGGCCTTCCAGAGACGCGGCGCGCCCGCCCTGCAGCT
GCCCAAGCAGTGTACCTTCCGGTTTCCCAGCACGGCCATCAAGATCCAGTTCACGTCGCTCTATCACAAA
GAAGAGGCCCCAGCCTCCCCGCTGCGGCCACTGTACCCCCAGATCTCCCCTCTGAAGATCCACATCCCGG
AGCCGGACCTCCGGAGCATGGTCAGCCCCGTCCCCTCCCCGACGGGCACCATCAGTGTCCCCAACTCCTG
CCCAGCCAGTCCACGCGGTGCCGGCTCCTCCAGTTACCGCTTTGTGCAGAACGTGACCTCGGACCTGCAG
CTGGCAGCAGAGTTTGCAGCAAAGGCCGCGTCGGAGCAGCAGGCAGACACGTCTGGAGGAGACAGCCCCA
AGGATGAGTCAAAGCCGCCGTTCTCCTACGCGCAGCTGATCGTGCAGGCCATCTCCTCCGCCCAGGACCG
GCAGCTGACCCTGAGCGGGATCTACGCCCACATCACCAAGCATTACCCCTACTACCGGACGGCCGACAAA
GGCTGGCAGAATTCTATCCGGCACAACCTCTCTTTGAACCGTTACTTTATCAAAGTCCCACGTTCCCAGG
AGGAGCCTGGGAAGGGGTCCTTTTGGCGAATAGACCCTGCCTCTGAAGCCAAGCTCGTGGAACAGGCATT
CCGGAAACGGAGGCAGAGGGGTGTCTCCTGCTTCCGCACCCCCTTCGGGCCTCTGTCCTCAAGGAGCGCT
CCAGCTTCGCCCACACACCCCGGGCTGATGTCCCCTCGCTCCGGCGGCCTGCAGACCCCAGAGTGCCTGT
CTCGGGAGGGCTCCCCCATTCCACACGACCCTGAGTTTGGGTCCAAGTTAGCTTCTGTCCCAGAGTACCG
GTATTCCCAAAGCGCACCCGGCTCCCCCGTCAGCGCCCAGCCAGTGATCATGGCCGTGCCTCCCCGACCG
TCCAGCCTCGTGGCCAAGCCCGTGGCCTACATGCCCGCCTCCATCGTAACCTCACAGCAGCCCGCGGGCC
ACGCCATCCACGTCGTGCAGCAGGCCCCCACCGTCACCATGGTCAGGGTGGTCACCACATCTGCCAACTC
GGCCAACGGATACATCCTCACCAGCCAGGGCGCGGCGGGGGGCTCCCATGATGCGGCGGGCGCAGCCGTG
CTGGACCTGGGCAGCGAGGCCAGAGGCCTGGAGGAGAAACCCACCATTGCGTTTGCCACAATCCCCGCGG
CTGGTGGAGTCATCCAGACGGTGGCCAGCCAGATGGCCCCCGGGGTCCCCGGACACACGGTCACCATCCT
GCAGCCCGCCACACCCGTGACCCTCGGGCAGCACCACCTTCCAGTCCGGGCCGTGACCCAGAACGGAAAG
CATGCGGTTCCCACGAACAGTTTAGCCGGCAACGCTTACGCCCTCACCAGCCCTTTGCAGCTCCTTGCGA
CCCAAGCGAGTTCATCCGCGCCGGTGGTGGTCACCCGGGTGTGCGAGGTGGGGCCCAAGGAGCCAGCAGC
AGCCGTCGCGGCCACGGCCACCACCACCCCAGCCACTGCCACCACCGCCTCTGCCTCCGCCTCTTCCACT
GGAGAGCCCGAGGTCAAAAGGTCCCGGGTGGAGGAGCCCAGTGGTGCTGTAACCACACCGGCTGGAGTGA
TCGCAGCTGCCGGCCCCCAGGGGCCAGGCACCGGGGAGTAGTAATGAACTAGTCCGTAACTTGAAAGTAT
TTCGATTTCTTGGCTTTATATATCTTGTGGAAAGGACGACTGATGACTCCTGTTGGTCTACGC
