>Addgene plasmid #143806 | TFORF1427 | depositor partial sequence | sequence record 283546 | Barcode
CTGATGACTCCTGTTGGTCTACGC
